>Addgene plasmid #182836 | pWS5397-CRISPRai-NatR | addgene full sequence | sequence record 358363 | Addgene NGS Result
GCGGCCGCTCTAATTGTATCGAGATCACTTTTCGTGATCCGCTAATCAGCGACGGTCACATTAGGTTTGC
CAAGTCAGGGTATGAACCATACGATCAGTTTTCGTGAACCTGGTACGTATATTGTGGCGTTTGTGTATAT
TTTCATTCTTTGACAACAATCAATACCAACCTCAAATAGGAAAAGTAATAAGTTTGGCGTTACACCCCAA
AAGACGCCAAACGGATCGAACTTACTCAATAGCAATTAGCGAGACAAAACCTACGTTAAGACCTGTAACC
GATTTATCAAAGCACTCTGCGGTTCTTTCTTGGGAATATTACCTGGACATTTTGTGCCCTCAAGAAACGA
GGCTCTACGAGCCTGTTGGAGCCCCTCAGACATTAGCCGCCACGAATCAAACTTTTTACGCGATTCGGCC
CAAATCAGTTTCTCACAGATCATTCGTAGAGTGAAAAAGCACATCGATTATTTGATACCCCTTTGGGTTA
ATTACTGTTGAGGTCTTTGCCGTAAGTTCCATCGCTGTCTGAACTGGCCGATAATTGCAGACGAACGGTG
TTGTTATCCGATACAACCGGATATTTTTCTTTTAATGAGTCTAAACCGTGATAGCTTCAGGTTAATACAA
TCAAAAAAAGCTCAAATATTCTTTTAATGCCGCGTTCACAGATTCCAATTGAATACAACTAGGTAGTTCA
TTATATGAAGCCTTTGCTACTATTTTTCACTATAGTCTGCCTTCACCTTAATGCAGACATCCACATATTT
TAATCACTTTAAAATAAAAAGGAAGATATATTAGAAGCTATGATCCAATCTGTAAGCCAGATTAAAATTC
ACGAACTCTTCTTTCATTTGAATTGAATGCTTTGAGTTGGGGTAGATTATCGCAAATTACTCATCACATT
TATTGACTACGAACTTGCTGATGTCCTTTTTTTATTTATATTTTTCTTCAGTGAAGCGATTTTTTTTTTA
CACAGACCAAGACGGAAAAAAGTAGCTAAGGAAGAAAACAAAATCATGAAAAAAATGTGAAGTGATCATG
CACATCGCATCAACTTAAACATTGGCTTAGAGATATATAGAGTTAGAGTTTACGGCAACCTTTAAGCACC
AATACCTTTTGGCATAGTCTAAAGACCTGGTTCTTAATTTTAAACAAATTTAACTAAAGATTTCCCTATC
AAAGAAGTAACGAGTTGACAGATTTTCTCAAAATAAATCGATACTGCATTTCTAGGCATATCCAGCGAGA
TCTATGTCTGACCCAAAGAAGAAGAGAAAGGTTGGTTCTGGTTCCAAGTTGGAAAAGTTTACCAACTGCT
ACTCTCTGTCTAAGACCTTGAGATTCAAAGCTATTCCTGTTGGTAAGACCCAAGAAAACATTGACAACAA
GAGGTTGTTGGTTGAGGACGAAAAAAGAGCTGAAGATTACAAGGGTGTCAAGAAGTTGCTGGACAGATAT
TACTTGTCCTTCATCAACGATGTCCTGCACTCTATTAAGCTGAAGAACTTGAACAACTACATCTCCCTGT
TCAGAAAAAAGACCAGAACCGAGAAAGAGAACAAAGAGTTAGAAAACTTGGAGATCAACCTGAGGAAAGA
AATTGCTAAGGCTTTCAAGGGTAACGAGGGTTACAAATCTTTGTTCAAGAAGGACATCATCGAAACCATC
TTGCCAGAATTTTTGGATGATAAGGACGAAATTGCCTTGGTCAATTCTTTCAACGGTTTCACTACTGCTT
TCACTGGTTTCTTTGACAACAGGGAAAACATGTTCTCTGAAGAAGCTAAGTCTACCTCCATTGCTTTCAG
ATGCATTAACGAAAACTTGACCAGGTACATCTCCAACATGGATATTTTCGAAAAGGTTGATGCCATCTTC
GATAAGCACGAAGTCCAAGAAATCAAAGAGAAGATTTTGAACTCCGATTACGACGTCGAAGATTTTTTCG
AAGGTGAGTTCTTCAACTTCGTTTTGACTCAAGAAGGTATCGACGTTTACAACGCTATTATTGGTGGTTT
CGTTACCGAATCTGGTGAAAAGATTAAGGGTTTGAACGAGTACATCAACCTGTACAATCAAAAGACCAAG
CAGAAGTTGCCAAAGTTTAAGCCCTTGTACAAACAAGTCTTGTCCGACAGAGAATCCTTGTCTTTTTATG
GTGAAGGTTACACCTCCGATGAAGAAGTTTTGGAAGTTTTCAGAAACACCCTGAACAAGAACTCCGAAAT
CTTCTCATCCATTAAGAAGTTGGAGAAGCTGTTTAAGAACTTCGACGAATATTCCTCCGCTGGTATCTTT
GTCAAAAATGGTCCAGCTATTTCCACCATCTCCAAGGATATTTTTGGTGAATGGAACGTCATCAGAGATA
AGTGGAATGCTGAATACGATGACATCCACTTGAAAAAGAAGGCTGTTGTTACCGAAAAGTACGAGGATGA
TAGACGTAAGTCCTTCAAGAAGATTGGCTCTTTCTCTCTGGAACAATTGCAAGAATATGCTGATGCCGAT
TTGTCCGTTGTCGAAAAATTGAAAGAAATCATCATCCAGAAGGTCGACGAAATCTACAAAGTTTACGGTT
CCTCTGAAAAGTTGTTCGATGCTGATTTCGTTTTGGAGAAGTCGTTGAAGAAAAACGATGCTGTTGTTGC
CATCATGAAGGATTTGTTGGATTCCGTTAAGAGCTTCGAGAACTACATTAAGGCTTTTTTCGGTGAGGGC
AAAGAAACTAACAGAGATGAATCATTCTACGGCGATTTTGTTTTGGCCTACGATATTTTGTTGAAGGTTG
ATCATATCTACGACGCCATCAGAAACTACGTTACTCAAAAACCATACTCCAAAGACAAGTTCAAGCTGTA
CTTTCAAAACCCACAATTCATGGGTGGTTGGGACAAAGACAAAGAAACAGATTACAGAGCCACCATCTTG
AGATATGGTTCTAAGTACTACTTGGCCATCATGGATAAGAAATACGCTAAGTGCTTGCAAAAGATCGATA
AGGATGATGTCAACGGTAACTACGAGAAGATCAACTACAAATTATTGCCCGGTCCAAACAAGATGTTGCC
TAAGGTTTTCTTCAGCAAAAAGTGGATGGCTTACTACAACCCATCCGAAGATATTCAAAAGATTTACAAG
AACGGCACCTTCAAAAAGGGTGATATGTTCAACTTGAACGACTGCCATAAGCTGATCGATTTCTTCAAGG
ATTCCATCTCAAGATACCCAAAGTGGTCTAATGCTTACGATTTCAACTTCTCTGAAACCGAGAAGTACAA
AGATATTGCCGGTTTTTACAGGGAAGTCGAAGAACAAGGTTACAAGGTTTCATTCGAATCCGCCTCTAAA
AAAGAAGTTGACAAGTTGGTTGAAGAGGGCAAGTTGTACATGTTCCAGATTTATAACAAGGACTTCTCCG
ATAAGTCTCATGGTACTCCAAACTTGCATACCATGTACTTCAAGTTGTTGTTCGACGAAAACAATCACGG
TCAGATTAGATTGTCTGGTGGTGCTGAGTTGTTTATGAGAAGGGCTTCTTTGAAGAAAGAAGAGTTGGTT
GTTCATCCAGCCAATTCTCCAATTGCTAACAAGAATCCAGACAACCCAAAAAAGACTACCACCTTGTCTT
ACGATGTTTACAAGGATAAGAGATTCTCCGAGGACCAATACGAATTGCATATTCCAATTGCCATTAACAA
GTGCCCCAAGAACATTTTCAAGATCAACACCGAAGTTAGGGTGTTGTTGAAGCACGATGATAACCCATAC
GTTATTGGTATTGCTAGGGGTGAAAGAAACTTGTTGTACATCGTTGTTGTTGATGGTAAGGGTAACATCG
TGGAACAATACTCATTGAACGAGATTATCAACAACTTCAACGGCATCAGAATCAAGACCGATTACCATTC
TCTGCTTGACAAGAAAGAAAAAGAAAGATTCGAAGCCAGACAGAACTGGACCTCTATTGAAAACATCAAA
GAGTTGAAGGCCGGTTACATTTCACAAGTTGTTCATAAGATTTGCGAGCTGGTTGAAAAGTATGATGCAG
TTATTGCTTTGGAGGACTTGAACTCTGGTTTCAAGAACTCCAGAGTTAAGGTCGAAAAGCAGGTCTACCA
AAAGTTCGAAAAGATGTTGATCGACAAGCTGAACTACATGGTCGACAAAAAGTCTAATCCATGTGCTACA
GGTGGTGCTTTGAAAGGTTATCAAATTACGAACAAGTTCGAGAGCTTCAAGTCTATGTCTACTCAGAATG
GTTTCATCTTCTACATTCCAGCTTGGTTGACCTCTAAGATTGATCCATCTACTGGTTTCGTCAACCTGCT
GAAAACTAAGTACACTTCTATTGCCGACTCCAAGAAGTTCATCTCTTCATTCGATAGAATCATGTACGTT
CCAGAAGAGGACTTATTCGAATTTGCTTTGGATTACAAGAACTTCTCAAGAACTGATGCTGACTACATCA
AGAAGTGGAAGTTGTACTCTTACGGTAACAGAATCAGGATCTTCAGAAACCCTAAGAAGAACAACGTTTT
CGATTGGGAAGAAGTCTGTTTGACCTCTGCTTACAAAGAACTGTTTAACAAGTACGGCATCAACTACCAA
CAAGGTGATATTAGAGCTTTGTTGTGCGAACAATCTGATAAGGCCTTCTACTCATCTTTTATGGCCTTGA
TGTCACTGATGTTGCAGATGAGAAATTCCATTACTGGTAGAACCGATGTCGACTTTTTGATCTCTCCAGT
TAAGAACTCTGACGGTATTTTCTACGACTCAAGAAACTATGAAGCTCAAGAAAACGCCATTTTGCCAAAA
AACGCTGATGCTAATGGTGCTTACAACATTGCTAGAAAAGTTTTGTGGGCTATCGGCCAATTCAAAAAAG
CAGAAGATGAGAAGCTGGACAAGGTTAAGATTGCCATCTCAAACAAAGAATGGTTGGAATACGCTCAGAC
TTCTGTCAAACATGGTTCTGGTTCTCCACCAAAGAAGAAAAGAAAGGTTGGTTCCGGTTCTAAATTAGGT
GGTTCTGGTGGTTCCCCAAAGAAGAAAAGAAAGGTTGGTAGAGCTGAAGCTTCTGGTTCAGGTAGAGCAG
ATGCTTTGGATGATTTCGATTTGGACATGTTGGGTTCTGATGCATTGGACGATTTCGACTTAGATATGTT
AGGTAGTGACGCCTTGGATGACTTCGATCTGGATATGCTAGGTTCCGATGCCTTAGACGACTTTGATTTA
GACATGCTGATTAACTCAAGATCCTCTGGTTCTCCTAAGAAGAAGAGAAAAGTCGGTTCTCAATACTTGC
CAGATACCGATGATAGACACAGAATCGAAGAAAAGAGGAAGAGAACTTACGAAACCTTCAAGTCCATCAT
GAAGAAGTCTCCATTTTCTGGTCCAACTGATCCAAGACCACCACCAAGAAGAATTGCTGTTCCTTCAAGA
TCCTCTGCCTCTGTTCCAAAACCAGCTCCACAACCTTATCCTTTTACATCTTCTTTGTCCACCATCAACT
ACGATGAATTTCCAACTATGGTTTTCCCATCCGGTCAAATTTCTCAAGCTTCTGCTTTGGCTCCAGCTCC
TCCACAAGTTTTGCCACAAGCTCCAGCACCAGCTCCAGCTCCAGCAATGGTTTCTGCTTTAGCTCAAGCC
CCAGCTCCTGTTCCAGTTTTAGCTCCAGGTCCACCTCAAGCTGTTGCTCCACCAGCACCAAAACCTACTC
AAGCTGGTGAAGGTACTTTGTCTGAAGCTTTGTTGCAGTTGCAATTCGATGATGAAGATTTGGGTGCTTT
GTTGGGTAATTCTACTGATCCAGCTGTTTTTACCGATTTGGCTTCTGTTGATAACTCCGAATTTCAGCAG
TTGTTGAATCAAGGTATTCCAGTTGCTCCTCATACAACTGAACCTATGTTGATGGAATATCCAGAAGCAA
TTACTAGATTAGTTACTGGTGCTCAAAGACCTCCAGATCCTGCACCTGCTCCTTTGGGTGCTCCAGGTTT
ACCAAATGGTCTATTGTCTGGTGACGAAGATTTTTCCTCTATTGCCGATATGGATTTCTCCGCTTTGTTG
TGAGGATCCTAACTCGAGAGTGCTTTTAACTAAGAATTATTAGTCTTTTCTGCTTATTTTTTCATCATAG
TTTAGAACACTTTATATTAACGAATAGTTTATGAATCTATTTAGGTTTAAAAATTGATACAGTTTTATAA
GTTACTTTTTCAAAGACTCGTGCTGTCTATTGCATAATGCACTGGAAGGGGAAAAAAAAGGTGCACACGC
GTGGCTTTTTCTTGAATTTGCAGTTTGAAAAATGCTGCCAAACCAGATGTCAACACAGCTACAACGTGAC
CCAACATCAGATGACCCAAGGTCCACCTCTTATTAAAGGACGTTTGATCCTTCGACACCATGGCTCTGTT
GAACTTTTATCTGAGAGAGGAAAAAAAGGAAGGAAAAAAAAGAAGAAACTTCCTTTATTTATTTGTCTTA
ACCACAACACACAATGCAATAAGATGCAATATAATATCAAAGCCAATATCTTATGTTGCTGATCCTGAGA
AGGAATATATACAATTTATGTAGTAAAATACCTTTTCTTCTGCGAGTTGCAAGAAATAGAAAAGACTCCG
ATTGCGCATCGCCAGAATAAAATTTCACAACCACACTTTTTGGCTGAACTTTTTATTACCTGATTAAACA
GAGAGAGAAAAGGTAGAGGTCAAAATTTTTTAAGCAAAACTAAAAAAGATGCAAAATCACGTGCTGAAAA
TCTAACATAAGGGTTAAGATTAGAGTTTTATAGGACTTGTTTTGTAATATTTCAAATACGAGCTAACCCT
ACTGATTTCAATTAGGTCTAATTTAGGGTTGAGCTGCACTGAAATTTCGGAAATTTTGGGTTATTTTAAA
TGAGACAGAAGAACTACAGAGATACGTTCTTCAGACTTTAAAGCTTATCTCCACAAAGAATTGGTCAAGA
AATCATCCTAGAAAAACACGTTTGCTCACTCGATCTTAATCACATAGAGTGCTGGAACGGGAAGAAAGAT
CTATGTCTGATCCAAAAAAGAAGAGAAAGGTCGGTTCTGGTTCTGACAAGAAATACTCTATTGGTTTGGC
TATTGGCACCAATTCTGTTGGTTGGGCTGTTATTACTGACGAGTACAAAGTTCCCTCCAAGAAGTTTAAG
GTTTTGGGTAACACTGACAGGCACTCCATTAAGAAAAATTTGATTGGTGCCCTGTTGTTCGATTCTGGTG
AAACTGCTGAAGCTACTAGATTGAAAAGAACCGCTAGAAGAAGATACACCAGAAGAAAGAACAGAATCTG
CTACTTGCAAGAGATTTTCTCTAACGAAATGGCCAAGGTTGATGATTCATTCTTCCACAGATTGGAAGAG
TCCTTCTTGGTTGAAGAGGATAAGAAACACGAAAGACATCCAATCTTCGGTAACATCGTTGATGAAGTTG
CTTACCACGAAAAGTACCCAACTATCTACCATTTGAGAAAGAAGTTGGTTGACTCTACCGATAAGGCTGA
TTTGAGATTGATCTATTTGGCTTTGGCCCACATGATTAAGTTCAGAGGTCATTTCTTGATCGAGGGTGAT
TTGAATCCAGATAACTCCGATGTTGACAAGTTGTTCATCCAATTGGTCCAAACTTACAACCAGTTGTTCG
AAGAAAATCCAATCAATGCCTCTGGTGTTGATGCTAAGGCTATTTTGTCTGCTAGACTGTCTAAGTCAAG
AAGGTTGGAAAACTTGATTGCTCAATTGCCAGGTGAAAAGAAGAATGGTTTGTTCGGTAATTTGATCGCC
TTGTCTTTGGGTTTGACTCCAAATTTCAAGTCCAACTTCGATTTGGCTGAAGATGCTAAGTTGCAATTGT
CTAAGGATACCTACGATGATGACTTGGATAATTTGTTGGCCCAAATCGGTGATCAATACGCTGATTTGTT
TTTGGCTGCTAAGAACTTGTCCGATGCCATTTTGTTGTCCGATATCTTGAGAGTTAACACCGAAATTACT
AAGGCTCCATTGTCTGCCTCTATGATCAAAAGATACGATGAACACCACCAAGACTTGACTTTGTTGAAAG
CTTTGGTCAGACAACAGTTGCCAGAAAAGTACAAAGAAATCTTCTTCGACCAGTCCAAAAATGGTTACGC
TGGTTATATTGATGGTGGTGCTTCTCAAGAAGAGTTCTACAAGTTCATTAAGCCCATCTTGGAAAAGATG
GATGGTACTGAAGAACTGTTGGTCAAGTTGAACAGAGAAGATTTGTTGAGAAAGCAGAGAACCTTCGATA
ACGGTTCTATTCCACATCAAATCCACTTGGGTGAATTGCATGCTATTTTGAGAAGGCAAGAGGATTTCTA
CCCATTCTTGAAGGATAACAGAGAAAAGATCGAGAAGATCCTGACCTTCAGAATCCCATATTATGTTGGT
CCATTGGCCAGAGGTAATTCAAGATTTGCTTGGATGACTAGGAAGTCCGAAGAAACTATTACTCCATGGA
ACTTCGAAGAGGTTGTTGATAAGGGTGCTTCTGCTCAATCCTTCATTGAAAGAATGACTAACTTCGACAA
GAACCTGCCAAACGAAAAGGTTTTGCCAAAACACTCTTTGCTGTACGAATACTTCACCGTCTACAACGAA
TTGACTAAGGTTAAGTACGTCACCGAAGGTATGAGAAAACCAGCTTTTTTGTCTGGTGAACAAAAGAAGG
CTATCGTCGATTTGTTGTTCAAGACTAACAGAAAGGTTACCGTCAAGCAATTGAAAGAGGACTACTTCAA
GAAAATCGAGTGCTTCGACTCCGTTGAAATTAGTGGTGTTGAAGATAGATTCAACGCCTCCTTAGGTACT
TACCATGACTTATTGAAGATCATCAAGGACAAGGATTTCTTGGACAACGAAGAAAACGAGGATATCTTGG
AGGATATCGTTTTGACTTTGACCTTGTTCGAGGATAGGGAAATGATCGAAGAAAGGTTGAAAACCTACGC
TCACTTGTTTGATGATAAGGTCATGAAGCAGTTGAAGAGAAGAAGGTATACTGGTTGGGGTAGATTGTCT
AGGAAATTGATTAACGGTATCAGGGACAAGCAATCCGGTAAGACTATTTTGGACTTTTTGAAGTCTGATG
GCTTCGCCAATAGAAACTTCATGCAATTGATCCACGATGACAGCTTGACCTTCAAAGAAGATATTCAAAA
GGCCCAAGTTTCCGGTCAAGGTGATTCTTTACATGAACATATTGCTAACTTGGCTGGTTCCCCAGCTATT
AAGAAAGGTATTTTACAAACCGTTAAGGTGGTCGACGAATTGGTAAAAGTTATGGGTAGACATAAGCCAG
AGAACATCGTTATTGAAATGGCTAGAGAAAATCAGACTACCCAAAAGGGTCAAAAGAACTCCAGAGAAAG
GATGAAGAGAATTGAAGAGGGTATCAAAGAATTGGGCTCCCAGATTTTGAAAGAACACCCAGTTGAAAAC
ACCCAATTGCAGAACGAAAAGCTGTACTTGTACTACTTGCAGAATGGTAGAGATATGTACGTCGACCAAG
AATTGGATATCAACAGATTGTCCGATTACGATGTCGATGCTATCGTTCCACAGTCTTTTTTGAAGGATGA
CTCCATCGATAACAAGGTCTTGACTAGATCCGATAAGAACAGAGGTAAGTCTGATAACGTTCCATCTGAA
GAGGTCGTCAAGAAGATGAAGAATTATTGGAGACAGTTGCTGAACGCCAAGTTGATTACTCAAAGAAAGT
TCGACAATTTGACCAAGGCTGAAAGAGGTGGTTTGTCTGAATTGGACAAAGCAGGTTTCATTAAGAGGCA
ATTGGTTGAAACTAGGCAAATCACCAAACACGTTGCCCAAATTTTGGATTCCAGAATGAATACCAAGTAC
GACGAAAACGATAAGTTGATCAGGGAAGTTAAGGTCATCACGTTGAAGTCTAAGTTGGTTTCCGATTTCA
GAAAGGACTTCCAATTCTACAAGGTCAGGGAAATCAACAACTACCATCATGCTCATGATGCTTACTTGAA
TGCTGTTGTTGGTACTGCCTTGATTAAGAAGTATCCAAAGTTGGAATCCGAGTTCGTTTACGGTGATTAC
AAGGTTTACGACGTCAGAAAGATGATTGCCAAGTCCGAACAAGAAATTGGTAAGGCTACTGCTAAGTACT
TCTTCTACTCCAACATCATGAATTTCTTCAAGACCGAAATCACTTTGGCCAACGGTGAAATTAGAAAAAG
GCCATTGATTGAGACTAACGGTGAGACTGGTGAAATAGTTTGGGATAAGGGTAGAGATTTCGCTACCGTT
AGAAAAGTTTTGTCCATGCCACAAGTTAACATCGTCAAAAAGACCGAAGTTCAAACTGGTGGTTTCTCCA
AAGAATCCATCTTGCCAAAAAGAAACTCCGACAAATTGATCGCCAGAAAGAAAGATTGGGACCCAAAAAA
GTATGGTGGTTTTGATTCTCCAACCGTTGCTTACTCTGTTTTGGTTGTTGCTAAAGTTGAAAAGGGCAAG
AGCAAGAAGTTGAAGTCAGTCAAAGAACTATTGGGCATCACGATCATGGAAAGGTCATCTTTTGAAAAAA
ACCCAATCGACTTTTTGGAGGCCAAGGGTTACAAAGAAGTTAAGAAGGATCTGATTATCAAGCTGCCCAA
GTACTCTTTGTTCGAATTGGAAAACGGTCGTAAGAGAATGTTGGCTTCTGCTGGTGAATTACAAAAGGGT
AATGAATTGGCTCTGCCCTCTAAGTACGTTAACTTTCTATACTTGGCCTCTCACTACGAAAAGTTGAAGG
GTTCTCCTGAAGATAACGAACAAAAGCAGTTGTTTGTCGAACAGCATAAGCACTACTTGGACGAAATCAT
CGAACAGATTTCTGAATTTTCCAAGAGGGTTATTTTGGCTGATGCCAATTTGGATAAGGTCTTGTCTGCT
TACAACAAGCACAGAGATAAGCCAATTAGAGAACAAGCCGAAAACATCATTCACCTGTTCACTTTGACTA
ATTTGGGTGCTCCAGCTGCTTTTAAGTATTTCGATACCACCATCGACAGAAAGAGATACACTTCTACAAA
AGAGGTTCTGGACGCTACCTTGATTCATCAATCTATTACTGGCTTGTACGAAACCAGGATCGACTTGTCT
CAATTAGGTGGTGATGGTTCAGGTTCTCCACCAAAGAAAAAACGTAAGGTCGGATCTGGTTCTATGGAAC
GTGTGAGAATGATTAATGTGCAAAGGCTGTTAGAAGCCGCAGAGTTTTTAGAAAGAAGAGAAAGAGAATG
CGAACACGGGTATGCCAGTTCTTTCCCTAGCATGCCCTCTCCCAGAGGATCCTAACTCGAGATTGAATTG
AATTGAAATCGATAGATCAATTTTTTTCTTTTCTCTTTCCCCATCCTTTACGCTAAAATAATAGTTTATT
TTATTTTTTGAATATTTTTTATTTATATACGTATATATAGACTATTATTTATCTTTTAATGATTATTAAG
ATTTTTATTAAAAAAAAATTCGCTCCTCTTTTAATGCCTTTATGCAGTTTTTTTTTCCCATTCGATATTT
CTATGTGCTGGATGCACACACTGGCTTAAGATGACAACGTATATATTAAATTTGCTCTTGTTCTGTACTT
TCCTAATTCTTATGTAAAAAGACAAGAATTTATGATACTATTTAATAACAAAAAACTACCTAAGAAAAGC
ATCATGCAGTCGAAATTGAAATCGAAAAGTAAAACTTTAACGGAACATGTTTGAAATTCTAAGAAAGCAT
ACATCTTCATCCCTTATATATAGAGTTATGTTTGATATTAGTAGTCATGTTGTAATCTCTGGCCTAAGTA
TACGTAACGAAAATGGTAGCACGTCGCGTTTATGGCCCCCAGGTTAATGTGTTCTCTGAAATTCGCATCA
CTTTGAGAAATAATGGGAACACCTTACGCGTGAGCTGTGCCCACCGCTTCGCCTAATAAAGCGGTGTTCT
CAAAATTTCTCCCCGTTTTCAGGATCACGAGCGCCATCTAGTTCTGGTAAAATCGCGCTTACAAGAACAA
AGAAAAGAAACATCGCGTAATGCAACAGTGAGACACTTGCCGTCATATATAAGGTTTTGGATCAGTAACC
GTTATTTGAGCATAACACAGGTTTTTAAATATATTATTATATATCATGGTATATGTGTAAAATTTTTTTG
CTGACTGGTTTTGTTTATTTATTTAGCTTTTTAAAAATTTTACTTTCTTCTTGTTAATTTTTTCTGATTG
CTCTATACTCAAACCAACAACAACTTACTCTACAACTAAGATCTATGTCTGACCCAAAGAAAAAAAGAAA
AGTTGGTTCAGGTTCTGACCACTACTTGGATATTAGATTAAGACCAGATCCAGAATTTCCACCAGCTCAA
TTGATGTCTGTTTTGTTCGGTAAATTGCACCAAGCTTTGGTTGCTCAAGGTGGTGATAGAATTGGTGTTT
CATTTCCAGATTTGGACGAATCCAGATCAAGATTGGGTGAAAGATTGAGAATCCATGCTTCCGCTGATGA
TTTGAGAGCTTTGTTGGCTAGACCATGGTTGGAAGGTTTGAGAGATCACTTGCAATTTGGTGAACCAGCT
GTTGTTCCACATCCAACTCCATATAGACAAGTTTCAAGAGTTCAAGCCAAGTCTAACCCAGAAAGATTGC
GTAGAAGATTGATGAGAAGGCACGATTTGTCTGAAGAAGAAGCCAGAAAAAGAATCCCAGATACTGTTGC
TAGAGCTTTGGATTTGCCATTCGTTACTTTGAGATCACAATCTACCGGTCAACATTTCAGGTTGTTCATT
AGACATGGTCCATTGCAAGTTACTGCTGAAGAAGGTGGTTTTACTTGTTACGGTTTGTCTAAAGGTGGAT
TCGTTCCATGGTTTGGATCCTAACTCGAGGCGAATTTCTTATGATTTATGATTTTTATTATTAAATAAGT
TATAAAAAAAATAAGTGTATACAAATTTTAAAGTGACTCTTAGGTTTTAAAACGAAAATTCTTATTCTTG
AGTAACTCTTTCCTGTAGGTCAGGTTGCTTTCTCAGGTATAGCATGAGGTCGCTCTTATTGACCACACCT
CTACCGGCATGCCGAGCAAATGCCTGCAAATCGCTCCCCATTTCGCTGGTTCTGTATGGGCACAGACAAC
CTAAACGCCTTGTGAAATTGCAAATATGGTGATTTGAAACGTTTCCTAGTGCAGCAGGATCACAGATAAC
GTGTAAAGGGCTTAGCAGTTGATAATCCTCTCTAGTTAAGACCTAAACAAAATGCTGTCACTAACCGTAG
TATTAAATGACACACTTTGGTGACTTTCGTTAATGGGGATGTGGTAGTGGCCATTGCCAATAAACAAAAA
GAACAGGGAAAGAAGTAGAAAGTGATATAAGTTTGCTTGCCACTTTTCGTTTTTCACGAAAAAAACAGGC
GAAAAAAAATGCTAGACAAGTACCCGGCTGAATCACACCTCGTTAACAGTGACTTTCGGTGACAGATACC
CGATTGGGCACCCGGCTGGTAAGTTATGATAGAAAGCCAACGCTGTACTATTGGCTTAGCTATGGCAATA
TTTTGATTATCAGCTAGTTTTATTAACGTTATAATTAGTGTAACCAGTTTTTCATCTATTTCATTTATTT
CATTTATTTACTTTAATTGCAGATCCCCCTAACGCGTTTAAAGCTTTTATTCACTAGCTTATGTATTTTT
TATAGGAAACGCGACGCGTAACATCGCGCAAATGAAGGTTTTGATGTATTATAATGAGGTATTCTTCCTT
ATATACATCGATGAAAAGCGTTGACAGCATACATTGGAAAGAAATAGGAAACGGACACCGGAAGAAAAAA
TAGATCTATGTCAAGATTGGACAAAAGCAAGGTTATTAACGGTGCCTTGGAACTGTTGAATGGTGTAGGT
ATAGAAGGCTTAACGACCAGAAAATTAGCACAAAAGTTAGGTGTAGAGCAGCCAACATTATATTGGCACG
TCAAAAACAAGAGAGCATTGCTAGACGCATTGCCAATCGAAATGTTAGATCGTCATCACACTCATTTTTG
CCCATTAGAGGGTGAGAGTTGGCAAGACTTTTTGCGTAACAATGCTAAATCCTTTAGATGCGCCTTGTTG
AGCCATCGTGATGGTGCCAAGGTTCATCTAGGTACAAGGCCAACAGAAAAACAGTATGAGACTTTGGAGA
ATCAGCTAGCCTTTTTATGCCAACAGGGTTTTTCATTGGAGAATGCCTTATACGCTTTAAGTGCAGTTGG
TCACTTCACTTTAGGTTGCGTACTAGAAGAACAAGAGCACCAGGTTGCTAAAGAAGAGAGAGAAACACCT
ACAACAGATTCAATGCCTCCATTGCTAAGACAAGCTATCGAACTGTTTGATAGACAGGGTGCAGAACCTG
CATTCTTGTTCGGTTTAGAGTTGATTATTTGCGGCTTGGAAAAGCAGCTAAAATGCGAATCTGGTAGTGG
TTCACCTCCTAAGAAAAAGAGAAAAGTTGGTTCCGGTAGCGCTAATTTCAATCAGTCTGGTAATATTGCC
GACTCCTCTTTGTCTTTCACTTTCACTAATTCTTCCAACGGTCCAAACTTGATCACTACCCAAACTAATT
CTCAAGCTTTGTCTCAGCCAATTGCCTCTTCTAATGTTCACGATAACTTCATGAACAACGAAATCACCGC
CTCCAAAATTGATGATGGTAACAATTCTAAGCCATTGTCTCCAGGTTGGACTGATCAAACTGCTTATAAT
GCTTTCGGTATTACCACCGGTATGTTTAACACTACTACTATGGATGACGTCTACAACTACTTGTTCGATG
ATGAAGATACACCACCAAATCCAAAGAAAGAAGGATCCTAACTCGAGGCCAATTGGTGCGGCAATTGATA
ATAACGAAAATGTCTTTTAATGATCTGGGTATAATGAGGAATTTTCCGAACGTTTTTACTTTATATATAT
ATATACATGTAACATATATTCTATACGCTATAGAGAAAGGAAATTTTTCAATTAAAAAAAAAATAGAGAA
AGAGTTTCACTTCTTGATTATCGCTAACACTAATGGTTGAAGTACTGCTACTTTAATTTTATGCTGGGTA
GACTACCCATGAGTCACAATGAACGTTCGTGCTTTGTGATAAAGTGTTTCACGTCATCCGACATGACTTC
GTAGTTATGGACTGAACTGTGTGGTGAGGTTCCATGATTTCTTAGGTCCAGCAGATACATGTCTCTTCCC
AATTTCTTGTTAAGGTTACGGCCAATGCTTCGGTTGTTGAGCTTGTTACCGAATAAGCCGTGAAGTATGA
TAATAGGTGGTCTTGGCTTCCCTTCATCCCCAGTTTTTACTGCATCTCTCTTGATTATGTCATATGAAAG
GTCCAGTGGGACTTGCTTTTGTTGCAGCACCTTTGCTAATGAATGAAAGGCACATAGTGACTGCTTAAAA
ATGCAGGAACTTAAATTATTCCGAATGGTATTTTGTCTCACATATATTGTCCCATACTGTGCCAAGATCC
CGGCTTTACCCAGTATCATCATTGTACCGTTACCAATTCTCCTCGTATATCACGGTTAGTTTTTAAACCT
CGGGGTGACGTTTACTATTGGCGTACTAATATATTCTTATTTTCTTTTCTTTTTTGTTGGCAGTTTCAAG
CAACACATGTACTGGATAACCAACCCCCGCACGCTCTTGGAAAAAATTGAGAAGGCATCGGACACTTGCT
GATGAGTATTTCGAAAAATTCCATGAAGATGAGGCCAAGATTGTTTGGAAGAGATTGAAAAGAAGAAGAA
GAAAAAAAGATAAAAGCAAATCAAAAGATCTATGTCAAGATTGGATAAGTCCAAGGTTATCAACTCTGCT
TTGGAGTTGTTGAACGAAGTTGGTATTGAAGGTTTGACCACTAGAAAGTTGGCTCAAAAATTGGGTGTTG
CTCAAAAAACCTTGTACTGGCACGTTAAGAACAAAAGAGCTTTGTTGGACGCTTTGGCCATTGAAATGTT
GGATAGACATCATACCCATTTCTGTCCATTGGAAGGTGAATCATGGCAAGATTTCTTGAGAAACAACGCC
AAGTCTTTCAGATGTGCTTTGTTGTCTCATAGAGATGGTGCTAAAGTTCACTTGGGTACTAGACCAACTG
AAAAGCAATACGAAACTTTGGAAAACCAGTTGGCTTTCTTGTGTCAACAAGGTTTCTCTTTAGAAAACGC
CTTGTATGCTTTGTCTGCTGTTGGTCATTTTACCTTGGGTTGTGTTTTGGAAGATCAAGAACATCAAGTC
GCCAAAGAAGAAAGGGAAACTCCAACTACTGATTCTATGCCACCATTATTGAGACAAGCCATTGAGTTGT
TTGATCATCAAGGTGCTGAACCAGCTTTTTTGTTTGGTTTGGAATTGATCATCTGCGGTTTGGAGAAACA
ATTGAAGTGTGAATCTGGTTCTGGTTCTCCACCAAAAAAGAAAAGAAAGGTTGGTTCAGGTTCCGAAAGG
GTTAGAATGATTAACGTTCAAAGGTTGTTGGAAGCTGCCGAATTTTTGGAAAGACGTGAAAGGGAATGTG
AACATGGTTACGCTTCATCTTTTCCATCTATGCCATCTCCAAGAGGATCCTAACTCGAGAGCTTTTGATT
AAGCCTTCTAGTCCAAAAAACACGTTTTTTTGTCATTTATTTCATTTTCTTAGAATAGTTTAGTTTATTC
ATTTTATAGTCACGAATGTTTTATGATTCTATATAGGGTTGCAAACAAGCATTTTTCATTTTATGTTAAA
ACAATTTCAGGTTTACCTTTTATTCTGCTTGTGGTGACGCGTGTATCCGCCCGCTCTTTTGGTCACCCAT
GTATGCTGAAGTGAATAAAGCTCCACACAGTCGAACGGGTAGTCCATCGTTGTAGGATACTCCCTATCAG
TGATAGAGAAATCTATGCGGCATCCCTATCAGTGATAGAGATCGGTAACGGAGTCCCTATCAGTGATAGA
GAAGTGGTGTTCAGTTCCCTATCAGTGATAGAGAAGTTTGACACTATCCCTATCAGTGATAGAGAGAACA
GCAATGACTCCCTATCAGTGATAGAGATCAAATGGCGTATCCCTATCAGTGATAGAGATAATTAACTTGT
AATATTCTAATCAATTGATATAAAAATCCCCGTCAGTGACGGAGATTTTCTTTTTTTTTTATTTTTCCCC
GTCAGTGACGGAGAATATCAAGCTACAAAAAGAATTCGCATCTAGATTCTTGAGACGGTTCACTGCCGTA
TAGGCAGTGAGACCGAAAGTGAAACGTGATTTCATGCGTCATTTTGAACATTTTGTAAATCTTATTTAAT
AATGTGTGCGGCAATTCACATTTAATTTATGAATGTTTTCTTAACATCGCGGCAACTCAAGAAACGGCAG
GTTCGGATCTTAGCTACTAGAGAAAGAGGAGAAATACTAGATGCGTAAAGGCGAAGAGCTGTTCACTGGT
GTCGTCCCTATTCTGGTGGAACTGGATGGTGATGTCAACGGTCATAAGTTTTCCGTGCGTGGCGAGGGTG
AAGGTGACGCAACTAATGGTAAACTGACGCTGAAGTTCATCTGTACTACTGGTAAACTGCCGGTTCCTTG
GCCGACTCTGGTAACGACGCTGACTTATGGTGTTCAGTGCTTTGCTCGTTATCCGGACCATATGAAGCAG
CATGACTTCTTCAAGTCCGCCATGCCGGAAGGCTATGTGCAGGAACGCACGATTTCCTTTAAGGATGACG
GCACGTACAAAACGCGTGCGGAAGTGAAATTTGAAGGCGATACCCTGGTAAACCGCATTGAGCTGAAAGG
CATTGACTTTAAAGAGGACGGCAATATCCTGGGCCATAAGCTGGAATACAATTTTAACAGCCACAATGTT
TACATCACCGCCGATAAACAAAAAAATGGCATTAAAGCGAATTTTAAAATTCGCCACAACGTGGAGGATG
GCAGCGTGCAGCTGGCTGATCACTACCAGCAAAACACTCCAATCGGTGATGGTCCTGTTCTGCTGCCAGA
CAATCACTATCTGAGCACGCAAAGCGTTCTGTCTAAAGATCCGAACGAGAAACGCGATCATATGGTTCTG
CTGGAGTTCGTAACCGCAGCGGGCATCACGCATGGTATGGATGAACTGTACAAATGACCAGGCATCAAAT
AAAACGAAAGGCTCAGTCGAAAGACTGGGCCTTTCGTTTTATCTGTTGTTTGTCGGTGAACGCTCTCTAC
TAGAGTCACACTGGCTCACCTTCGGGTGGGCCTTTCTGCGTTTATAGGTCTCATCCCCGTCAGTGACGGA
GATCGTCTCTACCAACTAGTGCACTGCAGTACAATAAAGCAATCTTGATGAGGATAATGATTTTTTTTTG
AATATACATAAATACTACCGTTTTTCTGCTAGATTTTGTGATGACGTAAATAAGTACATATTACTTTTTA
AGCCAAGACAAGATTAAGCATTAACTTTACCCTTTTCTTTCTAAGTTTCAATATTAGTTATCACTGTTTA
AAAGTTATGGCGAGAACGTCGGCGGTTAAAATATATTACCCTGAACGAGCATACAGTTTAGCTTGCCTCG
TCCCCGCCGGGTCACCCGGCCAGCGACATGGAGGCCCAGAATACCCTCCTTGACAGTCTTGACGTGCGCA
GCTCAGGGGCATGATGTGACTGTCGCCCGTACATTTAGCCCATACATCCCCATGTATAATCATTTGCATC
CATACATTTTGATGGCCGCACGGCGCGAAGCAAAAATTACGGCTCCTCGCTCCAGACCTGCGAGCAGGGA
AACGCTCCCCTCACAGACGCGTTGAATTGTCCCCACGCCGCGCCCCTGTAGAGAAATATAAAAGGTTAGG
ATTTGCCACTGAGGTTCTTCTTTCATATACTTCCTTTTAAAATCTTGCTAGGATACAGTTCTCACATCAC
ATCCGAACATAAACAAAAATGGGTACTACCTTAGATGATACAGCCTACAGATACAGAACATCAGTCCCTG
GTGATGCTGAAGCAATTGAGGCTTTAGACGGTTCATTCACCACCGACACCGTCTTTAGAGTAACCGCCAC
CGGTGATGGATTTACCTTAAGAGAAGTCCCAGTCGACCCTCCATTAACTAAAGTCTTTCCAGATGATGAA
TCTGATGACGAAAGCGACGACGGAGAAGATGGTGACCCAGATTCAAGAACTTTCGTAGCATACGGTGATG
ACGGTGATTTGGCTGGTTTTGTAGTCGTTTCTTATTCAGGTTGGAATAGAAGGTTGACCGTTGAAGATAT
AGAAGTCGCCCCAGAGCATAGAGGTCATGGTGTAGGAAGAGCTTTGATGGGTTTGGCTACAGAATTTGCA
AGAGAGAGAGGAGCCGGTCATTTATGGTTAGAAGTTACTAATGTTAACGCCCCTGCTATCCATGCTTATA
GAAGAATGGGTTTCACATTATGTGGTTTAGATACTGCTTTATATGATGGAACAGCATCTGACGGTGAACA
GGCCTTGTATATGTCTATGCCTTGCCCTTAAAGTAACTGACAATAAAAAGATTCTTGTTTTCAAGAACTT
GTCATTTGTATAGTTTTTTTATATTGTAGTTGTTCTATTTTAATCAAATGTTAGCGTGATTTATATTTTT
TTTCGCCTCGACATCATCTGCCCAGATGCGAAGTTAAGTGCGCAGAAAGTAATATCATGCGTCAATCGTA
TGTGAATGCTGGTCGCTATACTGGAGTTATCGTGTTGCATCTGCGGCTTTAAATTGATGTATCTCATCGC
AGGCACGGGCAGTACAGTGCCCTGAGCGTAGGGAAAAATGAAAAAAAGGATGTAACTTTTAACATAATTC
CAGCACGCAGCGATTGGGTATAATGAAGATTGTTAAGTTCAACAACATGTGAAATTCTTAGCTCCGCAAC
TTGCTTGAATTATGAGCTCTAAGATTCAAGAAGTAAATAGGTCATATAATGGAATGATAGTAGTACTTGA
TAAAGGAACCATGTGATCTTACGTTGATATGAAAATAATTCTCTCACAGAAGTCAGTTTGTATGACTAAC
ATAGAGAGTAATTGCTTTTCGGATAAAATCGCACCTAACAAAGATTACCTTTTGTAAAGCCTCCAGAACA
GCTATGAATGTTCGTTATTCTACGCACTTTCTTTCATACATCTTGATCCGCCTTTTTTGATGTAGGTTTT
AACGCGGCAAAACATATTAATTTTTCTGATTTGGAAAAATAAAGAGTTAGTTCTGCCGCGGCCGCGTGTT
ACAACCAATTAACCAATTCTGATTAGAAAAACTCATCGAGCATCAAATGAAACTGCAATTTATTCATATC
AGGATTATCAATACCATATTTTTGAAAAAGCCGTTTCTGTAATGAAGGAGAAAACTCACCGAGGCAGTTC
CATAGGATGGCAAGATCCTGGTATCGGTCTGCGATTCCGACTCGTCCAACATCAATACAACCTATTAATT
TCCCCTCGTCAAAAATAAGGTTATCAAGTGAGAAATCACCATGAGTGACGACTGAATCCGGTGAGAATGG
CAAAAGCTTATGCATTTCTTTCCAGACTTGTTCAACAGGCCAGCCATTACGCTCGTCATCAAAATCACTC
GCATCAACCAAACCGTTATTCATTCGTGATTGCGCCTGAGCGAGGCGAAATACGCGATCGCTGTTAAAAG
GACAATTACAAACAGGAATCGAATGCAACCGGCGCAGGAACACTGCCAGCGCATCAACAATATTTTCACC
TGAATCAGGATATTCTTCTAATACCTGGAATGCTGTTTTCCCGGGGATCGCAGTGGTGAGTAACCATGCA
TCATCAGGAGTACGGATAAAATGCTTGATGGTCGGAAGAGGCATAAATTCCGTCAGCCAGTTTAGTCTGA
CCATCTCATCTGTAACATCATTGGCAACGCTACCTTTGCCATGTTTCAGAAACAACTCTGGCGCATCGGG
CTTCCCATACAATCGATAGATTGTCGCACCTGATTGCCCGACATTATCGCGAGCCCATTTATACCCATAT
AAATCAGCATCCATGTTGGAATTTAATCGCGGCCTGGAGCAAGACGTTTCCCGTTGAATATGGCTCATAA
CACCCCTTGTATTACTGTTTATGTAAGCAGACAGTTTTATTGTTCATGATGATATATTTTTATCTTGTGC
AATGTAACATCAGAGATTTTGAGACACAACGTGGCTTTGTTGAATAAATCGAACTTTTGCTGAGTTGAAG
GATCAGTCATGACCAAAATCCCTTAACGTGAGTTTTCGTTCCACTGAGCGTCAGACCCCGTAGAAAAGAT
CAAAGGATCTTCTTGAGATCCTTTTTTTCTGCGCGTAATCTGCTGCTTGCAAACAAAAAAACCACCGCTA
CCAGCGGTGGTTTGTTTGCCGGATCAAGAGCTACCAACTCTTTTTCCGAAGGTAACTGGCTTCAGCAGAG
CGCAGATACCAAATACTGTTCTTCTAGTGTAGCCGTAGTTAGGCCACCACTTCAAGAACTCTGTAGCACC
GCCTACATACCTCGCTCTGCTAATCCTGTTACCAGTGGCTGCTGCCAGTGGCGATAAGTCGTGTCTTACC
GGGTTGGACTCAAGACGATAGTTACCGGATAAGGCGCAGCGGTCGGGCTGAACGGGGGGTTCGTGCACAC
AGCCCAGCTTGGAGCGAACGACCTACACCGAACTGAGATACCTACAGCGTGAGCTATGAGAAAGCGCCAC
GCTTCCCGAAGGGAGAAAGGCGGACAGGTATCCGGTAAGCGGCAGGGTCGGAACAGGAGAGCGCACGAGG
GAGCTTCCAGGGGGAAACGCCTGGTATCTTTATAGTCCTGTCGGGTTTCGCCACCTCTGACTTGAGCGTC
GATTTTTGTGATGCTCGTCAGGGGGGCGGAGCCTATGGAAAAACGCCAGCAACGCGGCCTTTTTACGGTT
CCTGGCCTTTTGCTGGCCTTTTGCTCACATGTTCTTTCCTGCGTTATCCCCTGATTCTGTGGATAACCGT
Features (pLannotate 1.2.2; 29 found; start..end, strand, type, name):
   5119..5142    +  CDS            VP96 (fragment): 6 tandem repeats of the minimal activation domain of herpes simplex virus VP16 (Cheng et al., 2013)
   5311..6090    +  CDS            RELA (fragment): TF65_HUMAN - Also known as NFKB3. Experimental evidence at protein level: Swiss-Prot protein existence level 1. NF-kappa-B is a pleiotropic transcription factor present in almost all cell types and is the endpoint of a series of signal transduction events that are initiated by a vast array of stimuli related to many biological processes such as inflammation, immunity, differentiation, cell growth, tumorigenesis and apoptosis. NF-kappa-B is a homo- or heterodimeric complex formed by the Rel-like domain- containing proteins RELA/p65, RELB, NFKB1/p105, NFKB1/p50, REL and NFKB2/p52. The heterodime
   6345..6431    -  CDS            YMB8_YEAST (fragment): Experimental evidence at protein level: Swiss-Prot protein existence level 1. From Saccharomyces cerevisiae (strain ATCC 204508 / S288c) (Baker's yeast).
   7082..7101    +  CDS            SV40 NLS (fragment): nuclear localization signal of SV40 (simian virus 40) large T antigen
   7115..11215   +  CDS            cas9: CAS9_STRP1 - Also known as csn1 From Streptococcus pyogenes serotype M1.
  11264..11386   +  CDS            Mxi1: transcriptional repressor domain from the mouse Max-interacting protein 1 (Schreiber-Agus et al., 1995)
  11402..11626   +  terminator     PGK1 terminator (fragment): S. cerevisae PGK1; transcription terminator for 3-phosphoglycerate kinase gene
  12407..12964   +  CDS            cas6f: CAS6_PSEAB - Also known as csy4. Experimental evidence at protein level: Swiss-Prot protein existence level 1. CRISPR (clustered regularly interspaced short palindromic repeat) is an adaptive immune system that provides protection against mobile genetic elements (viruses, transposable elements and conjugative plasmids). CRISPR clusters contain sequences complementary to antecedent mobile elements and target invading nucleic acids. CRISPR clusters are transcribed and processed into CRISPR RNA (crRNA). Processes pre-crRNA into individual crRNA units. Absolutely required for crRNA production or s
  12980..13167   +  terminator     ADH1 terminator: S. cerevisiae ADH1; transcription terminator for the S. cerevisiae alcohol dehydrogenase 1 (ADH1) gene
  13938..14558   +  CDS            tetR: TETR2_ECOLX - Experimental evidence at protein level: Swiss-Prot protein existence level 1. TetR is the repressor of the tetracycline resistance element; its N-terminal region forms a helix-turn-helix structure and binds DNA. Binding of tetracycline to TetR reduces the repressor affinity for the tetracycline resistance gene (tetA) promoter operator sites. From Escherichia coli.
  14595..14942   +  CDS            GAL4 (fragment): GAL4_YEAST - Experimental evidence at protein level: Swiss-Prot protein existence level 1. This protein is a positive regulator for the gene expression of the galactose-induced genes such as GAL1, GAL2, GAL7, GAL10, and MEL1 which code for the enzymes used to convert galactose to glucose. It recognizes a 17 base pair sequence in (5'-CGGRNNRCYNYNCNCCG-3') the upstream activating sequence (UAS-G) of these genes. From Saccharomyces cerevisiae (strain ATCC 204508 / S288c) (Baker's yeast).
  15216..15632   -  CDS            IMO32 (fragment): IMO32_YEAST - Experimental evidence at protein level: Swiss-Prot protein existence level 1. Probable alcohol acetyltransferase that uses acetyl-CoA to synthesize acetate esters from various alcohols (Probable). Not involved in the synthesis of ethyl acetate (PubMed:28356220). From Saccharomyces cerevisiae (strain ATCC 204508 / S288c) (Baker's yeast).
  15922..16542   +  CDS            tetR: TETR2_ECOLX - Experimental evidence at protein level: Swiss-Prot protein existence level 1. TetR is the repressor of the tetracycline resistance element; its N-terminal region forms a helix-turn-helix structure and binds DNA. Binding of tetracycline to TetR reduces the repressor affinity for the tetracycline resistance gene (tetA) promoter operator sites. From Escherichia coli.
  16585..16704   +  CDS            Mxi1 (fragment): MXI1_MOUSE - Experimental evidence at protein level: Swiss-Prot protein existence level 1. Transcriptional repressor. MXI1 binds with MAX to form a sequence-specific DNA-binding protein complex which recognizes the core sequence 5'-CAC[GA]TG-3'. MXI1 thus antagonizes MYC transcriptional activity by competing for MAX. Isoform Short, which lacks a segment, has a much stronger suppressive potential and associates with a SIN3 homologous protein. From Mus musculus (Mouse).
  16999..17021   +  protein_bind   tetracycline response element (fragment): contains seven copies of the tetracycline operator tetO tetracycline repressor TetR
  17031..17052   +  promoter       PLtetO-1 promoter (fragment): modified phage lambda PL promoter with tet operator sites (Lutz and Bujard, 1997)
  17064..17083   +  promoter       tight TRE promoter (fragment): Tet-responsive promoter PTight, consisting of seven tet operator sequences followed by the minimal CMV promoter
  17093..17114   +  promoter       H1-2O2 promoter (fragment): doxycycline-inducible variant of the human H1 RNA promoter (Henriksen et al., 2007)
  17127..17145   +  promoter       PLtetO-1 promoter (fragment): modified phage lambda PL promoter with tet operator sites (Lutz and Bujard, 1997)
  17157..17177   +  promoter       tight TRE promoter (fragment): Tet-responsive promoter PTight, consisting of seven tet operator sequences followed by the minimal CMV promoter
  17190..17208   +  protein_bind   tet operator: tetO; bacterial operator O2 for the tetR and tetA genes tetracycline repressor TetR
  17541..18254   +  CDS            superfolder GFP: GFP variant that folds robustly even when fused to poorly folded proteins (Pédelacq et al., 2006)
  18266..18337   +  terminator     rrnB T1 terminator: transcription terminator T1 from the E. coli rrnB gene
  18353..18380   +  terminator     T7Te terminator: phage T7 early transcription terminator
  18715..19056   +  promoter       TEF promoter: Ashbya gossypii TEF promoter
  19065..19628   +  CDS            sta: STA_STRLA - Experimental evidence at protein level: Swiss-Prot protein existence level 1. Involved in resistance to streptothricin, a broad-spectrum antibiotic produced by streptomycetes. Detoxifies streptothricin via acetylation of the beta amino group of the first beta-lysyl moiety of streptothricin. From Streptomyces lavendulae.
  19636..19833   +  terminator     TEF terminator: Ashbya gossypii TEF terminator
  20393..21208   -  CDS            KanR: aminoglycoside phosphotransferase; aph(3')-Ia; confers resistance to kanamycin in bacteria or G418 (Geneticin®) in eukaryotes
  21433..22021   +  rep_origin     ori: high-copy-number ColE1/pMB1/pBR322/pUC origin of replication
