[The description below was written by a language model from this plasmid's Addgene catalogue record and pLannotate feature annotations shown in this document.]
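Description:
pWS5397-CRISPRai-NatR is a large (about 22 kb) empty-backbone vector for inducible, combined CRISPR activation and interference (CRISPRai) in Saccharomyces cerevisiae. It is propagated in E. coli at high copy from a ColE1-type origin under kanamycin selection. In yeast it is selected with nourseothricin, through a streptothricin acetyltransferase gene flanked by the Ashbya gossypii TEF promoter and terminator. No yeast replication origin is annotated, and the first ~5 kb of the sequence carries no annotated features. How the plasmid is maintained in yeast, whether episomally or by integration, therefore cannot be determined from the record.

The annotated payload is a set of yeast expression units. One encodes an SV40 NLS–tagged Streptococcus pyogenes Cas9 fused to the Mxi1 repressor domain and ended by the PGK1 terminator, a layout typical of a CRISPRi effector. The record does not state whether the Cas9 is catalytically dead. Upstream lie fragments of VP16-repeat and RELA/p65 activation domains, consistent with an activator module, although its RNA- or DNA-binding partner is not annotated. A Csy4 (Cas6f) endoribonuclease gene with the ADH1 terminator would allow a long transcript to be cut into individual guide RNAs, matching the multiplexed gRNA-array application. Two TetR fusions are also present, one to a GAL4 fragment and one to Mxi1. This pairing suggests a dual activator/repressor system acting on the downstream cluster of tet operator sites to give tight tetracycline-type induction. Following the operators is a superfolder GFP cassette with bacterial rrnB T1 and T7Te terminators. It probably serves as a dropout placeholder to be replaced by the user's gRNA array, though the record does not say so. Most of the promoters driving these genes are not annotated.
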