Addgene plasmid #182836: pWS5397-CRISPRai-NatR
Purpose: (Empty Backbone) Saccharomyces cerevisiae inducible CRISPRai vector - NatR marker
Depositing lab: Rodrigo Ledesma-Amaro. Depositing organization: Imperial College London. Publication: Inducible expression of large gRNA arrays for multiplexed CRISPRai applications. Shaw WM, Studena L, Roy K, Hapeta P, McCarty NS, Graham AE, Ellis T, Ledesma-Amaro R. Nat Commun. 2022 Aug 25;13(1):4984. doi: 10.1038/s41467-022-32603-7. PubMed 36008396.
Backbone
  Vector backbone: ColE1
  Vector type: CRISPR
  Selectable markers: Nourseothricin
Growth in bacteria
  Bacterial resistance: Kanamycin, 50 μg/mL
  Growth temperature: 37°C
  Growth strain: DH5alpha
  Copy number: High Copy
Terms and licenses: Academic/Nonprofit Terms; Industry Terms: Not Available to Industry
How to cite: pWS5397-CRISPRai-NatR was a gift from Rodrigo Ledesma-Amaro (Addgene plasmid # 182836 ; http://n2t.net/addgene:182836 ; RRID:Addgene_182836)
